Addgene plasmid #105420: pJOG021
Purpose: Synthetic biology
Depositing lab: Johannes Stuttmann. Depositing organization: Martin-Luther-Universitaet Halle-Wittenberg. Publication: Peripheral infrastructure vectors and an extended set of plant parts for the Modular Cloning system. Gantner J, Ordon J, Ilse T, Kretschmer C, Gruetzner R, Lofke C, Dagdas Y, Burstenbinder K, Marillonnet S, Stuttmann J. PLoS One. 2018 May 30;13(5):e0197185. doi: 10.1371/journal.pone.0197185. eCollection 2018. PubMed 29847550.
Backbone
  Vector backbone: pICH41308 (Engler et al., 2014)
  Vector type: Synthetic Biology
Growth in bacteria
  Bacterial resistance: Spectinomycin, 50 μg/mL
  Growth temperature: 37°C
  Growth strain: DH5alpha
  Copy number: High Copy
Gene/Insert
  Gene/Insert name: hpt (hygromycin phosphotransferase)
  Mutation: BsaI/ BpiI restriction sites removed
  Cloning method: Restriction Enzyme; 5′ cloning site BpiI (destroyed during cloning); 3′ cloning site BpiI (destroyed during cloning)
  Sequencing primers: 5′ CTTTGAGTGAGCTGATACCG; 3′ GGGTTCCGCGCACATTTC
Terms and licenses: Academic/Nonprofit Terms; Industry Terms: Not Available to Industry
How to cite: pJOG021 was a gift from Johannes Stuttmann (Addgene plasmid # 105420 ; http://n2t.net/addgene:105420 ; RRID:Addgene_105420)
