[The description below was written by a language model from this plasmid's Addgene catalogue record and pLannotate feature annotations shown in this document.]
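Description:
pJOG021 is a small (about 3.3 kb) synthetic-biology part plasmid from a plant toolkit that extends the Modular Cloning (MoClo) Golden Gate system. It is built on the pICH41308 backbone, a level 0 acceptor used in that system for coding sequence modules. It is maintained in E. coli at high copy through a ColE1/pUC-type origin. Selection is with spectinomycin, conferred by the aadA adenylyltransferase gene, which lies downstream of a bla (AmpR) promoter. The short integrase, gentamicin acetyltransferase and lacI fragments annotated nearby are partial matches. They most likely represent remnants of the integron-derived resistance cassette and earlier cloning steps rather than functional genes.

The payload is the hpt coding sequence (hygromycin phosphotransferase, aph(4)-Ia), annotated as a roughly 1 kb HygR open reading frame. The gene has been "domesticated": its internal BsaI and BpiI recognition sites were removed so that it is not cut during Type IIS assembly reactions. It was inserted with BpiI, and those sites were destroyed in the process. In the MoClo scheme, such a module is normally released with BsaI through defined fusion overhangs, although the flanking sites themselves are not annotated in the feature table. No promoter or terminator is annotated next to hpt, so the plasmid carries the coding sequence as a bare part rather than an expression cassette.

Its expected use is as a building block that is combined with promoter and terminator modules to make hygromycin-resistance transcription units. These can then serve as selectable markers in multigene constructs for plant transformation.
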