Features (pLannotate 1.2.2; 7 found; start..end, strand, type, name):
    110..214     +  promoter       AmpR promoter: bla
    205..285     -  CDS            int (fragment): INT2_ECOLX - Protein inferred from homology: Swiss-Prot protein existence level 3. Putative integrase believed to be involved in the insertion of antibiotic resistance genes into plasmids and transposons. From Escherichia coli.
    373..429     +  CDS            GmR (fragment): gentamycin acetyltransferase; aacC1; confers resistance to gentamycin
    436..1224    +  CDS            aadA: S3AD_ECOLX - Experimental evidence at protein level: Swiss-Prot protein existence level 1. Mediates bacterial resistance to the antibiotics streptomycin and spectinomycin. From Escherichia coli.
   1398..1986    +  rep_origin     ori: high-copy-number ColE1/pMB1/pBR322/pUC origin of replication
   2169..2218    +  CDS            lacI (fragment): lac repressor; lacI; The lac repressor binds to the lac operator to inhibit transcription in E. coli. This inhibition can be relieved by adding lactose or isopropyl-β-D-thiogalactopyranoside (IPTG).
   2235..3260    +  CDS            HygR: aminoglycoside phosphotransferase from E. coli; aph(4)-Ia; confers resistance to hygromycin
>Addgene plasmid #105420 | pJOG021 | addgene full sequence | sequence record 207390 | Addgene NGS Result
GTGGCTCTTCAGTGGACGAAAGGGCCTCGTGATACGCCTATTTTTATAGGTTAATGTCATGATAATAATG
GTTTCTTAGACGTCAGGTGGCACTTTTCGGGGAAATGTGCGCGGAACCCCTATTTGTTTATTTTTCTAAA
TACATTCAAATATGTATCCGCTCATGAGACAATAACCCTGATAAATGCTTCAATAATATTGAAAAAGGAA
GAGTATGCGCTCACGCAACTGGTCCAGAACCTTGACCGAACGCAGCGGTGGTAACGGCGCAGTGGCGGTT
TTCATGGCTTGTTATGACTGTTTTTTTTTGGGGTACAGTCTATGCCTCGGGCATCCAAGCAGCAAGCGCG
TTACGCCGTGGGTCGATGTTTGATGTTATGGAGCAGCAACGATGTTACGCAGCAGGGCAGTCGCCCTAAA
ACAAAGTTAAACATCATGAGGGAAGCGGTGATCGCCGAAGTATCGACTCAACTATCAGAGGTAGTTGGCG
TCATCGAGCGCCATCTCGAACCGACGTTGCTGGCCGTACATTTGTACGGCTCCGCAGTGGATGGCGGCCT
GAAGCCACACAGCGATATTGATTTGCTGGTTACGGTGACCGTAAGGCTTGATGAAACAACGCGGCGAGCT
TTGATCAACGACCTTTTGGAAACTTCGGCTTCCCCTGGAGAGAGCGAGATTCTCCGCGCTGTAGAAGTCA
CCATTGTTGTGCACGACGACATCATTCCGTGGCGTTATCCAGCTAAGCGCGAACTGCAATTTGGAGAATG
GCAGCGCAATGACATTCTTGCAGGTATCTTCGAGCCAGCCACGATCGACATTGATCTGGCTATCTTGCTG
ACAAAAGCAAGAGAACATAGCGTTGCCTTGGTAGGTCCAGCGGCGGAGGAACTCTTTGATCCGGTTCCTG
AACAGGATCTATTTGAGGCGCTAAATGAAACCTTAACGCTATGGAACTCGCCGCCCGACTGGGCTGGCGA
TGAGCGAAATGTAGTGCTTACGTTGTCCCGCATTTGGTACAGCGCAGTAACCGGCAAAATCGCGCCGAAG
GATGTCGCTGCCGACTGGGCAATGGAGCGCCTGCCGGCCCAGTATCAGCCCGTCATACTTGAAGCTAGAC
AGGCTTATCTTGGACAAGAAGAAGATCGCTTGGCCTCGCGCGCAGATCAGTTGGAAGAATTTGTCCATTA
CGTAAAAGGCGAGATCACCAAGGTAGTCGGCAAATAACTGTCAGACCAAGTTTACTCATATATACTTTAG
ATTGATTTAAAACTTCATTTTTAATTTAAAAGGATCTAGGTGAAGATCCTTTTTGATAATCTCATGACCA
AAATCCCTTAACGTGAGTTTTCGTTCCACTGAGCGTCAGACCCCGTAGAAAAGATCAAAGGATCTTCTTG
AGATCCTTTTTTTCTGCGCGTAATCTGCTGCTTGCAAACAAAAAAACCACCGCTACCAGCGGTGGTTTGT
TTGCCGGATCAAGAGCTACCAACTCTTTTTCCGAAGGTAACTGGCTTCAGCAGAGCGCAGATACCAAATA
CTGTTCTTCTAGTGTAGCCGTAGTTAGGCCACCACTTCAAGAACTCTGTAGCACCGCCTACATACCTCGC
TCTGCTAATCCTGTTACCAGTGGCTGCTGCCAGTGGCGATAAGTCGTGTCTTACCGGGTTGGACTCAAGA
CGATAGTTACCGGATAAGGCGCAGCGGTCGGGCTGAACGGGGGGTTCGTGCACACAGCCCAGCTTGGAGC
GAACGACCTACACCGAACTGAGATACCTACAGCGTGAGCTATGAGAAAGCGCCACGCTTCCCGAAGGGAG
AAAGGCGGACAGGTATCCGGTAAGCGGCAGGGTCGGAACAGGAGAGCGCACGAGGGAGCTTCCAGGGGGA
AACGCCTGGTATCTTTATAGTCCTGTCGGGTTTCGCCACCTCTGACTTGAGCGTCGATTTTTGTGATGCT
CGTCAGGGGGGCGGAGCCTATGGAAAAACGCCAGCAACGCGGCCTTTTTACGGTTCCTGGCCTTTTGCTG
GCCTTTTGCTCACATGTTCTTTCCTGCGTTATCCCCTGATTCTGTGGATAACCGTATTACCGCCTTTGAG
TGAGCTGATACCGCTCGCCGCAGCCGAACGACCGAGCGCAGCGAGTCAGTGAGCGAGGAAGCGGAAGAGC
GCCCAATACGCAAACCGCCTCTCCCCGCGCGTTGGCCGATTCATTAATCACTCTGTGGTCTCAAATGAAA
AAGCCTGAACTCACCGCGACGTCTGTCGAGAAGTTTCTGATCGAAAAGTTCGACAGCGTCTCCGACCTGA
TGCAGCTCTCGGAGGGCGAAGAATCTCGTGCTTTCAGCTTCGATGTAGGAGGGCGTGGATATGTCCTGCG
GGTAAATAGCTGCGCCGATGGTTTCTACAAAGATCGTTATGTTTATCGGCACTTTGCATCGGCCGCGCTC
CCGATTCCGGAAGTGCTTGACATTGGGGAATTCAGCGAGAGCCTGACCTATTGCATCTCCCGCCGTGCAC
AGGGTGTCACGTTGCAAGACCTGCCTGAAACCGAACTGCCCGCTGTTCTGCAGCCGGTCGCGGAGGCCAT
GGATGCGATCGCTGCGGCCGATCTTAGCCAGACGAGCGGGTTCGGCCCATTCGGACCGCAAGGAATCGGT
CAATACACTACATGGCGTGATTTCATATGCGCGATTGCTGATCCCCATGTGTATCACTGGCAAACTGTGA
TGGACGACACCGTCAGTGCGTCCGTCGCGCAGGCTCTCGATGAGCTGATGCTTTGGGCCGAGGACTGCCC
CGAAGTCCGGCACCTCGTGCACGCGGATTTCGGCTCCAACAATGTCCTGACGGACAATGGCCGCATAACA
GCGGTCATTGACTGGAGCGAGGCGATGTTCGGGGATTCCCAATACGAGGTCGCCAACATCTTCTTCTGGA
GGCCGTGGTTGGCTTGTATGGAGCAGCAGACGCGCTACTTCGAGCGGAGGCATCCGGAGCTTGCAGGATC
GCCGCGGCTCCGGGCGTATATGCTCCGCATTGGTCTTGACCAACTCTATCAGAGCTTGGTTGACGGCAAT
TTCGATGATGCAGCTTGGGCGCAGGGTCGATGCGACGCAATCGTCCGATCCGGAGCCGGGACTGTCGGGC
GTACACAAATCGCCCGCAGAAGCGCGGCCGTCTGGACCGATGGCTGTGTAGAAGTACTCGCCGATAGTGG
AAACCGACGCCCCAGCACTCGTCCGAGGGCAAAGGAATAGGCTTTGAGACCACGAA
